>Addgene plasmid #18916 | AAV-FLEX-rev-ChR2(H134R)-mCherry | addgene full sequence | sequence record 267511 | Addgene NGS Result
GCAACTGTTGGGAAGGGCGATCGGTGCGGGCCTCTTCGCTATTACGCCAGCTGCGCGCTCGCTCGCTCAC
TGAGGCCGCCCGGGCAAAGCCCGGGCGTCGGGCGACCTTTGGTCGCCCGGCCTCAGTGAGCGAGCGAGCG
CGCAGAGAGGGAGTGGCCAACTCCATCACTAGGGGTTCCTTGTAGTTAATGATTAACCCGCCATGCTACT
TATCTACGTAGCCATGCTCTAGGAAGAGTACCATTGACGTCAATAATGACGTATGTTCCCATAGTAACGC
CAATAGGGACTTTCCATTGACGTCAATGGGTGGAGTATTTACGGTAAACTGCCCACTTGGCAGTACATCA
AGTGTATCATATGCCAAGTACGCCCCCTATTGACGTCAATGACGGTAAATGGCCCGCCTGGCATTATGCC
CAGTACATGACCTTATGGGACTTTCCTACTTGGCAGTACATCTACGTATTAGTCATCGCTATTACCATGG
TCGAGGTGAGCCCCACGTTCTGCTTCACTCTCCCCATCTCCCCCCCCTCCCCACCCCCAATTTTGTATTT
ATTTATTTTTTAATTATTTTGTGCAGCGATGGGGGCGGGGGGGGGGGGGGGGCGCGCGCCAGGCGGGGCG
GGGCGGGGCGAGGGGCGGGGCGGGGCGAGGCGGAGAGGTGCGGCGGCAGCCAATCAGAGCGGCGCGCTCC
GAAAGTTTCCTTTTATGGCGAGGCGGCGGCGGCGGCGGCCCTATAAAAAGCGAAGCGCGCGGCGGGCGGG
AGTCGCTGCGCGCTGCCTTCGCCCCGTGCCCCGCTCCGCCGCCGCCTCGCGCCGCCCGCCCCGGCTCTGA
CTGACCGCGTTACTCCCACAGGTGAGCGGGCGGGACGGCCCTTCTCCTCCGGGCTGTAATTAGCGCTTGG
TTTAATGACGGCTTGTTTCTTTTCTGTGGCTGCGTGAAAGCCTTGAGGGGCTCCGGGAGGGCCCTTTGTG
CGGGGGGAGCGGCTCGGGGCTGTCCGCGGGGGGACGGCTGCCTTCGGGGGGGACGGGGCAGGGCGGGGTT
CGGCTTCTGGCGTGTGACCGGCGGCTCTAGAGCCTCTGCTAACCATGTTCATGCCTTCTTCTTTTTCCTA
CAGCTCCTGGGCAACGTGCTGGTTATTGTGCTGTCTCATCATTTTGGCAAAGAATTGGATCCCCATAACT
TCGTATAAAGTATCCTATACGAAGTTATATCAAAATAGGAAGACCAATGCTTCACCATCGACCCGAATTG
CCAAGCATCACCATCGACCCATAACTTCGTATAATGTATGCTATACGAAGTTATACTAGCTAGAGATATC
GTCGACGGCCGCTTTACTTGTACAGCTCGTCCATGCCGCCGGTGGAGTGGCGGCCCTCGGCGCGCTCGTA
CTGTTCCACGATGGTGTAGTCCTCGTTGTGGGAGGTGATGTCCAGCTTGATGTTGACGTTGTAGGCGCCG
GGCAGCTGCACGGGCTTCTTGGCCTTGTAGGTGGTCTTGACCTCGGCGTCGTAGTGGCCGCCGTCCTTCA
GCTTCAGCCTCTGCTTGATCTCGCCCTTCAGGGCGCCGTCCTCGGGGTACATCCGCTCGGAGGAGGCCTC
CCAGCCCATGGTCTTCTTCTGCATTACGGGGCCGTCGGAGGGGAAGTTGGTGCCGCGCAGCTTCACCTTG
TAGATGAACTCGCCGTCCTGCAGGGAGGAGTCCTGGGTCACGGTCACCACGCCGCCGTCCTCGAAGTTCA
TCACGCGCTCCCACTTGAAGCCCTCGGGGAAGGACAGCTTCAAGTAGTCGGGGATGTCGGCGGGGTGCTT
CACGTAGGCCTTGGAGCCGTACATGAACTGAGGGGACAGGATGTCCCAGGCGAAGGGCAGGGGGCCGCCC
TTGGTCACCTTCAGCTTGGCGGTCTGGGTGCCCTCGTAGGGGCGGCCCTCGCCCTCGCCCTCGATCTCGA
ACTCGTGGCCGTTCACGGAGCCCTCCATGTGCACCTTGAAGCGCATGAACTCCTTGATGATGGCCATGTT
GTCCTCCTCGCCCTTGCTCACCATGGTGGCGACCGGTGCCACGGCTCCGGCCTCGGCTTCGTCTTCGACG
AGAGTCTCGACCTCGATCTCCGTTCCGCCGATGTTCAGTTTGGTGGTTTTGCGGATATCTCCGTGAATCA
ATATGTGCTCGTGGATCAGGACGCGCAGGTAGTGTCCCAACAACCCCCAACAATTTTTACTCATCAGATC
AATAATCGTGTGACCTACGGTGGAGCCATAGACGCTCAGGACGCCAAAACCTTCGGGCCCCAAAATGAAG
AGAATTGGGAACATACCCCAGCTCACGAAAAACAGCCATGCCATGCCGGTCACGACCTGGCGGCACCGAC
CCTTTGGCACAGTATGATAACCCTCGATATATGCTTTGGCGGCGTGAAAAAATGTGTTCGCGCCATAGCA
CAATCCAAGACAAAAGAAGATGACTTTAACATAGCCGGTTGCCATGGCGCTGGTAGCCCCCCACACGATA
GTCCCGATGTCTGAGACAAGGAGTCCCATGGTTCTCCTGCTGTAGTCGTTGCTCAGGCCGGTGAGGTTGC
TCAGGCGGATAAGGATGACAGGACAAGTGAGCAGCCACTCTGCATAGCGCAGCCACTGCACCCGGTGTCC
TGTGGCAAGGTAGAGCATAGAGGGATTCTTAAACTCAAAAAAGAACTCGAGAATCACCTTAACCATTTCA
ATGGCGCACACATAGATCTCCTCCCAGCCGCATGTAGATTTCCAGGTTTGGTAGGCATAGAACATCAGCA
GCAAAATGCTGAATCCTGCTGCAAGCCACTGCAGGACATTTGACGCGGTCTGAGCGCCGTTCGTGCCGCG
AGATTCAATCCATCCGGCACAGTAACATTGATCCTCAGGGACCAGGACGGACCCGTTCACCACCACAGGA
TTAGTAACGAACAAAAGTTCGCGTCCGACGGCAGACAAAGCGCCGCCATAGTCCATGGTGGCCGGTACCG
AATTCTAGTATAACTTCGTATAGGATACTTTATACGAAGTTATCATTGGGATTCTTCCTATTTTGATCCA
AGCATCACCATCGACCCTCTAGTCCAGATCTCACCATCGACCCATAACTTCGTATAGCATACATTATACG
AAGTTATGTCCCTCGAAGAGGTTCGAATTCGATATCAAGCTTATCGATAATCAACCTCTGGATTACAAAA
TTTGTGAAAGATTGACTGGTATTCTTAACTATGTTGCTCCTTTTACGCTATGTGGATACGCTGCTTTAAT
GCCTTTGTATCATGCTATTGCTTCCCGTATGGCTTTCATTTTCTCCTCCTTGTATAAATCCTGGTTGCTG
TCTCTTTATGAGGAGTTGTGGCCCGTTGTCAGGCAACGTGGCGTGGTGTGCACTGTGTTTGCTGACGCAA
CCCCCACTGGTTGGGGCATTGCCACCACCTGTCAGCTCCTTTCCGGGACTTTCGCTTTCCCCCTCCCTAT
TGCCACGGCGGAACTCATCGCCGCCTGCCTTGCCCGCTGCTGGACAGGGGCTCGGCTGTTGGGCACTGAC
AATTCCGTGGTGTTGTCGGGGAAATCATCGTCCTTTCCTTGGCTGCTCGCCTGTGTTGCCACCTGGATTC
TGCGCGGGACGTCCTTCTGCTACGTCCCTTCGGCCCTCAATCCAGCGGACCTTCCTTCCCGCGGCCTGCT
GCCGGCTCTGCGGCCTCTTCCGCGTCTTCGCCTTCGCCCTCAGACGAGTCGGATCTCCCTTTGGGCCGCC
TCCCCGCATCGATACCGTCGACCCGGGCGGCCGCTTCGAGCAGACATGATAAGATACATTGATGAGTTTG
GACAAACCACAACTAGAATGCAGTGAAAAAAATGCTTTATTTGTGAAATTTGTGATGCTATTGCTTTATT
TGTAACCATTATAAGCTGCAATAAACAAGTTAACAACAACAATTGCATTCATTTTATGTTTCAGGTTCAG
GGGGAGATGTGGGAGGTTTTTTAAAGCAAGTAAAACCTCTACAAATGTGGTAAAATCGATAAGGATCTTC
CTAGAGCATGGCTACGTAGATAAGTAGCATGGCGGGTTAATCATTAACTACAAGGAACCCCTAGTGATGG
AGTTGGCCACTCCCTCTCTGCGCGCTCGCTCGCTCACTGAGGCCGGGCGACCAAAGGTCGCCCGACGCCC
GGGCTTTGCCCGGGCGGCCTCAGTGAGCGAGCGAGCGCGCAGCTGCATTAATGAATCGGCCAACGCGCGG
GGAGAGGCGGTTTGCGTATTGGGCGCTCTTCCGCTTCCTCGCTCACTGACTCGCTGCGCTCGGTCGTTCG
GCTGCGGCGAGCGGTATCAGCTCACTCAAAGGCGGTAATACGGTTATCCACAGAATCAGGGGATAACGCA
GGAAAGAACATGTGAGCAAAAGGCCAGCAAAAGGCCAGGAACCGTAAAAAGGCCGCGTTGCTGGCGTTTT
TCCATAGGCTCCGCCCCCCTGACGAGCATCACAAAAATCGACGCTCAAGTCAGAGGTGGCGAAACCCGAC
AGGACTATAAAGATACCAGGCGTTTCCCCCTGGAAGCTCCCTCGTGCGCTCTCCTGTTCCGACCCTGCCG
CTTACCGGATACCTGTCCGCCTTTCTCCCTTCGGGAAGCGTGGCGCTTTCTCATAGCTCACGCTGTAGGT
ATCTCAGTTCGGTGTAGGTCGTTCGCTCCAAGCTGGGCTGTGTGCACGAACCCCCCGTTCAGCCCGACCG
CTGCGCCTTATCCGGTAACTATCGTCTTGAGTCCAACCCGGTAAGACACGACTTATCGCCACTGGCAGCA
GCCACTGGTAACAGGATTAGCAGAGCGAGGTATGTAGGCGGTGCTACAGAGTTCTTGAAGTGGTGGCCTA
ACTACGGCTACACTAGAAGAACAGTATTTGGTATCTGCGCTCTGCTGAAGCCAGTTACCTTCGGAAAAAG
AGTTGGTAGCTCTTGATCCGGCAAACAAACCACCGCTGGTAGCGGTGGTTTTTTTGTTTGCAAGCAGCAG
ATTACGCGCAGAAAAAAAGGATCTCAAGAAGATCCTTTGATCTTTTCTACGGGGTCTGACGCTCAGTGGA
ACGAAAACTCACGTTAAGGGATTTTGGTCATGAGATTATCAAAAAGGATCTTCACCTAGATCCTTTTAAA
TTAAAAATGAAGTTTTAAATCAATCTAAAGTATATATGAGTAAACTTGGTCTGACAGTTACCAATGCTTA
ATCAGTGAGGCACCTATCTCAGCGATCTGTCTATTTCGTTCATCCATAGTTGCCTGACTCCCCGTCGTGT
AGATAACTACGATACGGGAGGGCTTACCATCTGGCCCCAGTGCTGCAATGATACCGCGAGACCCACGCTC
ACCGGCTCCAGATTTATCAGCAATAAACCAGCCAGCCGGAAGGGCCGAGCGCAGAAGTGGTCCTGCAACT
TTATCCGCCTCCATCCAGTCTATTAATTGTTGCCGGGAAGCTAGAGTAAGTAGTTCGCCAGTTAATAGTT
TGCGCAACGTTGTTGCCATTGCTACAGGCATCGTGGTGTCACGCTCGTCGTTTGGTATGGCTTCATTCAG
CTCCGGTTCCCAACGATCAAGGCGAGTTACATGATCCCCCATGTTGTGCAAAAAAGCGGTTAGCTCCTTC
GGTCCTCCGATCGTTGTCAGAAGTAAGTTGGCCGCAGTGTTATCACTCATGGTTATGGCAGCACTGCATA
ATTCTCTTACTGTCATGCCATCCGTAAGATGCTTTTCTGTGACTGGTGAGTACTCAACCAAGTCATTCTG
AGAATAGTGTATGCGGCGACCGAGTTGCTCTTGCCCGGCGTCAATACGGGATAATACCGCGCCACATAGC
AGAACTTTAAAAGTGCTCATCATTGGAAAACGTTCTTCGGGGCGAAAACTCTCAAGGATCTTACCGCTGT
TGAGATCCAGTTCGATGTAACCCACTCGTGCACCCAACTGATCTTCAGCATCTTTTACTTTCACCAGCGT
TTCTGGGTGAGCAAAAACAGGAAGGCAAAATGCCGCAAAAAAGGGAATAAGGGCGACACGGAAATGTTGA
ATACTCATACTCTTCCTTTTTCAATATTATTGAAGCATTTATCAGGGTTATTGTCTCATGAGCGGATACA
TATTTGAATGTATTTAGAAAAATAAACAAATAGGGGTTCCGCGCACATTTCCCCGAAAAGTGCCACCTAA
ATTGTAAGCGTTAATATTTTGTTAAAATTCGCGTTAAATTTTTGTTAAATCAGCTCATTTTTTAACCAAT
AGGCCGAAATCGGCAAAATCCCTTATAAATCAAAAGAATAGACCGAGATAGGGT
[37 nt withheld, positions 6355-6391]
AAAGAACGTGGACTCCAACGTCAAAGG
[49 nt withheld, positions 6419-6467]
T
[91 nt withheld, positions 6469-6559]
G
[124 nt withheld, positions 6561-6684]
CCCATTCGCCATTCAGGCTGC
Features (pLannotate 1.2.2; 23 found; start..end, strand, type, name):
     48..180     -  repeat_region  AAV2 ITR (fragment): inverted terminal repeat of adeno-associated virus serotype 2 inverted
    241..489     +  enhancer       CMV enhancer (fragment): human cytomegalovirus immediate early enhancer
    491..768     +  promoter       chicken β-actin promoter: No description available
    769..904     +  intron         hybrid intron (fragment): hybrid between chicken β-actin (CBA) and minute virus of mice (MMV) introns (Gray et al., 2011)
    993..1123    +  intron         chimeric intron (fragment): chimera between introns from chicken β-actin and rabbit β-globin
   1121..1186    +  CDS            HBB (fragment): HBB_LEPEU - Experimental evidence at protein level: Swiss-Prot protein existence level 1. Involved in oxygen transport from the lung to the various peripheral tissues. From Lepus europaeus (European hare).
   1185..1218    -  protein_bind   lox2272: Cre-mediated recombination occurs in the 8-bp core sequence (GGATACTT). lox2272 sites are compatible with each other, but incompatible with loxP or loxN sites (Lee and Saito, 1988). Cre recombinase
   1281..1314    -  protein_bind   loxP: Cre-mediated recombination occurs in the 8-bp core sequence (GCATACAT). Cre recombinase
   1347..2054    -  CDS            mCherry: mCherry is a basic (constitutively fluorescent) red fluorescent protein published in 2004, derived from Discosoma sp.. It is reported to be a very rapidly-maturing monomer with low acid sensitivity.
   2070..2996    -  CDS            ChR2(H134R): H134R mutant of an N-terminal fragment of channelrhodopsin-2 from the alga Chlamydomonas reinhardtii (Nagel et al., 2005) blue light-activated cation channel
   3020..3053    +  protein_bind   lox2272: Cre-mediated recombination occurs in the 8-bp core sequence (GGATACTT). lox2272 sites are compatible with each other, but incompatible with loxP or loxN sites (Lee and Saito, 1988). Cre recombinase
   3124..3157    +  protein_bind   loxP: Cre-mediated recombination occurs in the 8-bp core sequence (GCATACAT). Cre recombinase
   3175..3199    +  misc_feature   MCS (fragment): pBluescript multiple cloning site
   3199..3787    +  misc_feature   WPRE: woodchuck hepatitis virus posttranscriptional regulatory element
   3830..3951    -  polyA_signal   SV40 poly(A) signal: SV40 polyadenylation signal
   3974..4042    -  CDS            large T antigen (fragment): large T antigen from SV40 (simian virus 40)
   4113..4246    +  repeat_region  AAV2 ITR: inverted terminal repeat of adeno-associated virus serotype 2 inverted
   4240..4296    -  CDS            lacI (fragment): lac repressor; lacI; The lac repressor binds to the lac operator to inhibit transcription in E. coli. This inhibition can be relieved by adding lactose or isopropyl-β-D-thiogalactopyranoside (IPTG).
   4479..5067    -  rep_origin     ori: high-copy-number ColE1/pMB1/pBR322/pUC origin of replication
   5238..6098    -  CDS            AmpR: β-lactamase; bla; confers resistance to ampicillin, carbenicillin, and related antibiotics
   6099..6203    -  promoter       AmpR promoter: bla
   6256..6684    -  rep_origin     f1 ori (sequence partly withheld): f1 bacteriophage origin of replication; arrow indicates direction of (+) strand synthesis
   6689..53      -  CDS            lacZα (fragment) (across the origin): LacZα fragment of β-galactosidase; lacZ fragment
