[The description below was written by a language model from this plasmid's Addgene catalogue record, the feature table of its GenBank file and pLannotate feature annotations shown in this document.]
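Description:
AAV-FLEX-rev-ChR2(H134R)-mCherry is an AAV2-based transfer plasmid for producing recombinant adeno-associated virus that expresses a light-gated cation channel only in cells containing Cre recombinase. The expression cassette lies between two AAV2 inverted terminal repeats, which are the signals needed for replication and packaging of the vector genome. The bacterial portion carries a ColE1/pUC-type origin, an f1 origin and an ampicillin resistance gene. The catalogue lists the plasmid as low copy, and the depositor notes that the ITRs make it prone to recombination, so a recombination-limiting E. coli strain is used and ITR integrity is checked by restriction digestion.

Transcription is driven by the CAG promoter (CMV enhancer, chicken β-actin promoter and a chimeric intron). Downstream, the coding sequence for the H134R mutant of Chlamydomonas reinhardtii channelrhodopsin-2, fused at its C terminus to mCherry, sits in reverse orientation relative to the promoter. It is flanked on each side by a lox2272 and a loxP site, with the two pairs in opposing orientation. In this FLEX switch arrangement, Cre first inverts the cassette through one pair of compatible sites. It then excises one site of the other pair, locking the fusion in the sense orientation so that it is stably expressed. A WPRE and an SV40 polyadenylation signal follow the cassette to enhance transcript processing and expression.

The construct is intended for Cre-dependent, cell-type-specific photoexcitation of neurons, with red fluorescence for imaging and circuit mapping. The depositor now recommends a tdTomato-tagged version because it shows less clumping. The full feature table covers 6,705 nt, whereas the accompanying GenBank record is only a 610 bp partial read spanning one lox pair and a Kozak sequence.
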