Addgene plasmid #18916: AAV-FLEX-rev-ChR2(H134R)-mCherry
Purpose: Cre-dependent viral expression of ChR2(H134R)-mCherry for neuronal excitation
Depositing lab: Scott Sternson. Depositing organization: HHMI, Janelia Research Campus. Publication: A FLEX switch targets Channelrhodopsin-2 to multiple cell types for imaging and long-range circuit mapping. Atasoy D, Aponte Y, Su HH, Sternson SM. J Neurosci. 2008 Jul 9. 28(28):7025-30. 10.1523/JNEUROSCI.1954-08.2008 PubMed 18614669.
Backbone
  Vector backbone: AAV2
  Backbone size w/o insert (bp): 5340
  Vector type: AAV, Cre/Lox ; Adeno-Associated Virus
Growth in bacteria
  Bacterial resistance: Ampicillin, 100 μg/mL
  Growth temperature: 30°C
  Growth strain: Stbl2
  Growth instructions: Stbl2 E coli from Invitrogen Grow at 30 degrees in 2xYT media
  Copy number: Low Copy
Gene/Insert
  Gene/Insert name: Channelrhodopsin 2-mCherry (alt name: ChR2)
  Species: Chlamydomonas reinhardtii
  Insert size (bp): 1677
  Mutation: H134R
  Promoter: CAG
  Tag / fusion protein: mCherry (C terminal on insert)
  Cloning method: Restriction Enzyme; 5′ cloning site Spe1 (destroyed during cloning); 3′ cloning site Spe1 (destroyed during cloning)
  Sequencing primers: 5′ CTGTGGCTGCGTGAAAGCCTTG
Resource information
  A portion of this plasmid was derived from a plasmid made by: Karl Deisseroth, Stanford University
Terms and licenses: Academic/Nonprofit Terms; Industry Terms: Not Available to Industry
Depositor comments: Note: We now recommend the AAV-FLEX-ChR2tdtomato-rev construct. It shows less clumping relative to ChR2 labeled with mCherry. These vectors are prone to recombination. This is a well known issue with these AAV vectors and is due to the inverted terminal repeats (ITRs) required for AAV production. To minimize recombination, we propagate these plasmids in Stbl2 cells from Invitrogen. Also, to minimize recombination, cells should be cultured at 30 C. Note that these cultures will grow slowly (20 h for minipreps). Better yields and culture times are obtained with 2xYT as the media. This is strongly recommended. Because recombination may still happen occasionally, we do a panel of restriction digestions to assess whether the ITRs are in tact. Separate digestions with PvuII, Sma1, and SnaB1 should be performed. The expected patterns can be calculated from the attached sequence.
How to cite: AAV-FLEX-rev-ChR2(H134R)-mCherry was a gift from Scott Sternson (Addgene plasmid # 18916 ; http://n2t.net/addgene:18916 ; RRID:Addgene_18916) For viral preps, please replace (Addgene plasmid # 18916) in the above sentence with: (Addgene viral prep # 18916-AAV1) or (Addgene viral prep # 18916-AAV9)
