LOCUS       Exported 610 bp ds-DNA linear SYN 18-MAY-2021
DEFINITION  synthetic linear DNA
ACCESSION   .
VERSION     .
KEYWORDS    AAV-FLEX-rev-ChR2(H134R)-mCherry
SOURCE      synthetic DNA construct
  ORGANISM  synthetic DNA construct
REFERENCE   1 (bases 1 to 610)
  AUTHORS   Atasoy D, Aponte Y, Su HH, Sternson SM
  TITLE     A FLEX switch targets Channelrhodopsin-2 to multiple cell types for
            imaging and long-range circuit mapping.
  JOURNAL   J Neurosci. 2008 Jul 9. 28(28):7025-30.
  PUBMED    18614669
REFERENCE   2 (bases 1 to 610)
  AUTHORS   .
  TITLE     Direct Submission
  JOURNAL   Exported May 18, 2021 from SnapGene Server 1.1.58
            http://www.snapgene.com
FEATURES             Location/Qualifiers
     source          1..610
                     /organism="synthetic DNA construct"
                     /mol_type="other DNA"
     protein_bind    complement(64..97)
                     /label=loxP
                     /bound_moiety="Cre recombinase"
                     /note="Cre-mediated recombination occurs in the 8-bp core
                     sequence (GCATACAT)."
     protein_bind    complement(168..201)
                     /label=lox2272
                     /bound_moiety="Cre recombinase"
                     /note="Cre-mediated recombination occurs in the 8-bp core
                     sequence (GGATACTT). lox2272 sites are compatible with each
                     other, but incompatible with loxP or loxN sites (Lee and
                     Saito, 1988)."
     regulatory      219..228
                     /regulatory_class="other"
                     /note="vertebrate consensus sequence for strong initiation
                     of translation (Kozak, 1987)"
ORIGIN
        1 ttttgtaatc cagaggttga ttatcgataa gcttgatatc gaattcgaac ctcttcgagg
       61 gacataactt cgtataatgt atgctatacg aagttatggg tcgatggtga gatctggact
      121 agagggtcga tggtgatgct tggatcaaaa taggaagaat cccaatgata acttcgtata
      181 aagtatccta tacgaagtta tactagaatt cggtaccggc caccatggac tatggcggcg
      241 ctttgtctgc cgtcggacgc gaacttttgt tcgttactaa tcctgtggtg gtgaacgggt
      301 ccgtcctggt ccctgaggat caatgttact gtgccggatg gattgaatct cgcggcacga
      361 acggcgctca gaccgcgtca aatgtcctgc agtggcttgc agcaggattc agcattttgc
      421 tgctgatgtt ctatgcctac caaacctgga aatctacatg cggctgggag gagatctatg
      481 tgtgcgccat tgaaatggtt aaggtgattc tcgagttctt ttttgagttt aagaatccct
      541 ctatgctcta ccttgccaca ggacaccggg tgcagtggct gcgctatgca gagtggctgc
      601 tcacttgtcc
//
