>Addgene plasmid #18916 | AAV-FLEX-rev-ChR2(H134R)-mCherry | addgene partial sequence | sequence record 118426 | FLEX-R 5'-ctcttcgagggacATAACTTCG-3'
TGGGTCGATGGTGAGATCTGGACTAGAGGGTCGATGGTGATGCTTGGATCAAAATAGGAAGAATCCCAAT
GATAACTTCGTATAAAGTATCCTATACGAAGTTATACTAGAATTCGGTACCGGCCACCATGGACTATGGC
GGCGCTTTGTCTGCCGTCGGACGCGAACTTTTGTTCGTTACTAATCCTGTGGTGGTGAACGGGTCCGTCC
TGGTCCCTGAGGATCAATGTTACTGTGCCGGATGGATTGAATCTCGCGGCACGAACGGCGCTCAGACCGC
GTCAAATGTCCTGCAGTGGCTTGCAGCAGGATTCAGCATTTTGCTGCTGATGTTCTATGCCTACCAAACC
TGGAAATCTACATGCGGCTGGGAGGAGATCTATGTGTGCGCCATTGAAATGGTTAAGGTGATTCTCGAGT
TCTTTTTTGAGTTTAAGAATCCCTCTATGCTCTACCTTGCCACAGGACACCGGGTGCAGTGGCTGCGCTA
TGCAGAGTGGCTGCTCACTTGTCCTGTCATCCTTATCCGCCTGAGCAACCTCACCGGCCTGAGCAACGAC
TACAGCAGGAGAACCATGGGACTCCTTGTCTCAGACATCGGGACTATCGTGTGGGGGGCTACCAGCGCCA
TGGCAACCGGCTATGTTAAAGTCATCTTCTTTTG
