>Addgene plasmid #18916 | AAV-FLEX-rev-ChR2(H134R)-mCherry | addgene partial sequence | sequence record 149272 | biPGK-F  5'-CTGACAATTCCGTGGTGTTGTCGG-3'
AGCGGACCTTCCTTCCCGCGGCCTGCTGCCGGCTCTGCGGCCTCTTCCGCGTCTTCGCCTTCGCCCTCAG
ACGAGTCGGATCTCCCTTTGGGCCGCCTCCCCGCATCGATACCGTCGACCCGGGCGGCCGCTTCGAGCAG
ACATGATAAGATACATTGATGAGTTTGGACAAACCACAACTAGAATGCAGTGAAAAAAATGCTTTATTTG
TGAAATTTGTGATGCTATTGCTTTATTTGTAACCATTATAAGCTGCAATAAACAAGTTAACAACAACAAT
TGCATTCATTTTATGTTTCAGGTTCAGGGGGAGATGTGGGAGGTTTTTTAAAGCAAGTAAAACCTCTACA
AATGTGGTAAAATCGATAAGGATCTTCCTAGAGCATGGCTACGT
